>Addgene plasmid #50842 | GANES-DEVD-BNLS | depositor full sequence | sequence record 76290 | GANES-DEVD-BNLS sequence 6875 bps
GACGGATCGGGAGATCTCCCGATCCCCTATGGTGCACTCTCAGTACAATCTGCTCTGATGCCGCATAGTT
AAGCCAGTATCTGCTCCCTGCTTGTGTGTTGGAGGTCGCTGAGTAGTGCGCGAGCAAAATTTAAGCTACA
ACAAGGCAAGGCTTGACCGACAATTGCATGAAGAATCTGCTTAGGGTTAGGCGTTTTGCGCTGCTTCGCG
ATGTACGGGCCAGATATACGCGTTGACATTGATTATTGACTAGTTATTAATAGTAATCAATTACGGGGTC
ATTAGTTCATAGCCCATATATGGAGTTCCGCGTTACATAACTTACGGTAAATGGCCCGCCTGGCTGACCG
CCCAACGACCCCCGCCCATTGACGTCAATAATGACGTATGTTCCCATAGTAACGCCAATAGGGACTTTCC
ATTGACGTCAATGGGTGGAGTATTTACGGTAAACTGCCCACTTGGCAGTACATCAAGTGTATCATATGCC
AAGTACGCCCCCTATTGACGTCAATGACGGTAAATGGCCCGCCTGGCATTATGCCCAGTACATGACCTTA
TGGGACTTTCCTACTTGGCAGTACATCTACGTATTAGTCATCGCTATTACCATGGTGATGCGGTTTTGGC
AGTACATCAATGGGCGTGGATAGCGGTTTGACTCACGGGGATTTCCAAGTCTCCACCCCATTGACGTCAA
TGGGAGTTTGTTTTGGCACCAAAATCAACGGGACTTTCCAAAATGTCGTAACAACTCCGCCCCATTGACG
CAAATGGGCGGTAGGCGTGTACGGTGGGAGGTCTATATAAGCAGAGCTCTCTGGCTAACTAGAGAACCCA
CTGCTTACTGGCTTATCGAAATTAATACGACTCACTATAGGGAGACCCAAGCTGGCTAGCGTGCCGCCAC
CATGGCCTCGAGAATGGTGAGCAAGAGCGAGGAGGTCATCAAAGAGTTCATGCGCTTCAAGGTGCGCTTG
GAGGGCTCCATGAACGGCCACGAGTTCGAGATCGAGGGCGAGGGCGAGGGCCGCCCTTACGAGGGCACCC
AGACCGCCAAGCTGAAGGTGACCAAGGGCGGCCCCCTGCCCTTCGCCTGGGACATCCTGTCCCCCCTGAT
CATGTACGGCTCCAAGATGTACGTGAAGCACCCCGCCGACGTCCCCGATTACATGAAGCTGTCCTTCCCC
GAGGGCTTCAAGTGGGAGCGCGTGATGCACTTCGAGGACGGCGGTCTGGTGACCGCGACACAGGACTCCT
CCCTGCAGGACGGCACGCTGATCTACAAGGTGAAGATGCGCGGCACCAACTTCCCCCCCGACGGCCCCGT
AATGCAGAAGAAGACCTTGGGCTGGGATTATGCCACCGAGCGCCTGTACCCCGAAGAAGGCGTGCTGAAG
GGCGAGCTCCTGGGGCGCCTGAAGCTGAAGGACGGCGGCCTCAACCTGGTGGAGTCCAAGACCATCTACA
TGGCCAAGAAGCCCGTGCAACTGCCCGGCTACTACTTCGTGGACACCAAGCTGGACATCACCTCCCACAA
CGAGGACTACACCATCGTGGAACAGTACGAGCGCTCCGAGGGCCGCCACCACCTGGGGCATGGCACCGGC
AGCACCTTAGCCTTGAAATTAGCAGGTCTTGATATCGGGAGCGGTACCGCCTCCGGCGATGAGGTGGATG
GAGCCACCATCAAAGAGTTCATGCGCTTCAAGGTGCGCATGGAGGGCTCCATGAACGGCCACGAGTTCGA
GATCGAGGGCGAGGGCGAGGGCCGCCCCTACGAGGGCACCCAGACCGCCAAGCTGAAGGTGACCAAGGGC
GGCCCCCTGCCCTTTGCCTGGGACATCCTGTCCCCCCAGATCATGTACGGCTCCAAAGCGTACGTGAGGC
ACCCCGCCGACATCCCCGATTACAAGAAGCTGCCCTTCCCCGAGGGCTTCAAGTGGGAGCGCGTGATGAA
CTTCGAAGACGGCGGTCTGGTGACCGTTACCCAGGACTCCTCCCTGCAGGACGGCACGCTGATCTGCAAG
GTGAAGATTCGCGGCACCAACTTCCCCCCCGACGGCCCCGTAATGCAGAAGAAGACCATGGGCTGGGAGG
CCTCCACCGAGATGCTGTACCCCAAGGACGGCGTGCTGAAGGGCCATAGCTATCAGGCCCTGAAGCTGAA
GGACGGCGGCCACTACCTGGTGGAGTTCGAGACCATCTACATGGCCAAGAAGCCCGTGCAACTGCCCGGC
GATTACTGTGTGGACACCAAGCTGGACATCACCTCCCACAACGAGGACTACACCATCGTGGAACAGTACG
GGCGCTCCGAGGGCCGCCACCGTCTGGGCATGGACGAGCGGTACAAGGGAACGGCGGGAAGCGATCCAAA
AAAGAAGAGAAAGGTAGATCCAAAAAAGAAGAGAAAGGTAGATCCAAAAAAGAAGAGAAAGGTATAAGCT
TGGTAAACCGCTGATCAGCCTCGACTGTGCCTTCTAGTTGCCAGCCATCTGTTGTTTGCCCCTCCCCCGT
GCCTTCCTTGACCCTGGAAGGTGCCACTCCCACTGTCCTTTCCTAATAAAATGAGGAAATTGCATCGCAT
TGTCTGAGTAGGTGTCATTCTATTCTGGGGGGTGGGGTGGGGCAGGACAGCAAGGGGGAGGATTGGGAAG
ACAATAGCAGGCATGCTGGGGATGCGGTGGGCTCTATGGCTTCTGAGGCGGAAAGAACCAGCTGGGGCTC
TAGGGGGTATCCCC
[124 nt withheld, positions 2745-2868]
C
[91 nt withheld, positions 2870-2960]
A
[49 nt withheld, positions 2962-3010]
CCTTTGACGTTGGAGTCCACGTTCTTT
[37 nt withheld, positions 3038-3074]
ACCCTATCTCGGTCTATTCTTTTGATTTATAAGGGATTTTGCCGATTTCGGCCTATTGGTTAAAAAATGA
GCTGATTTAACAAAAATTTAACGCGAATTAATTCTGTGGAATGTGTGTCAGTTAGGGTGTGGAAAGTCCC
CAGGCTCCCCAGCAGGCAGAAGTATGCAAAGCATGCATCTCAATTAGTCAGCAACCAGGTGTGGAAAGTC
CCCAGGCTCCCCAGCAGGCAGAAGTATGCAAAGCATGCATCTCAATTAGTCAGCAACCATAGTCCCGCCC
CTAACTCCGCCCATCCCGCCCCTAACTCCGCCCAGTTCCGCCCATTCTCCGCCCCATGGCTGACTAATTT
TTTTTATTTATGCAGAGGCCGAGGCCGCCTCTGCCTCTGAGCTATTCCAGAAGTAGTGAGGAGGCTTTTT
TGGAGGCCTAGGCTTTTGCAAAAAGCTCCCGGGAGCTTGTATATCCATTTTCGGATCTGATCAAGAGACA
GGATGAGGATCGTTTCGCATGATTGAACAAGATGGATTGCACGCAGGTTCTCCGGCCGCTTGGGTGGAGA
GGCTATTCGGCTATGACTGGGCACAACAGACAATCGGCTGCTCTGATGCCGCCGTGTTCCGGCTGTCAGC
GCAGGGGCGCCCGGTTCTTTTTGTCAAGACCGACCTGTCCGGTGCCCTGAATGAACTGCAGGACGAGGCA
GCGCGGCTATCGTGGCTGGCCACGACGGGCGTTCCTTGCGCAGCTGTGCTCGACGTTGTCACTGAAGCGG
GAAGGGACTGGCTGCTATTGGGCGAAGTGCCGGGGCAGGATCTCCTGTCATCTCACCTTGCTCCTGCCGA
GAAAGTATCCATCATGGCTGATGCAATGCGGCGGCTGCATACGCTTGATCCGGCTACCTGCCCATTCGAC
CACCAAGCGAAACATCGCATCGAGCGAGCACGTACTCGGATGGAAGCCGGTCTTGTCGATCAGGATGATC
TGGACGAAGAGCATCAGGGGCTCGCGCCAGCCGAACTGTTCGCCAGGCTCAAGGCGCGCATGCCCGACGG
CGAGGATCTCGTCGTGACCCATGGCGATGCCTGCTTGCCGAATATCATGGTGGAAAATGGCCGCTTTTCT
GGATTCATCGACTGTGGCCGGCTGGGTGTGGCGGACCGCTATCAGGACATAGCGTTGGCTACCCGTGATA
TTGCTGAAGAGCTTGGCGGCGAATGGGCTGACCGCTTCCTCGTGCTTTACGGTATCGCCGCTCCCGATTC
GCAGCGCATCGCCTTCTATCGCCTTCTTGACGAGTTCTTCTGAGCGGGACTCTGGGGTTCGAAATGACCG
ACCAAGCGACGCCCAACCTGCCATCACGAGATTTCGATTCCACCGCCGCCTTCTATGAAAGGTTGGGCTT
CGGAATCGTTTTCCGGGACGCCGGCTGGATGATCCTCCAGCGCGGGGATCTCATGCTGGAGTTCTTCGCC
CACCCCAACTTGTTTATTGCAGCTTATAATGGTTACAAATAAAGCAATAGCATCACAAATTTCACAAATA
AAGCATTTTTTTCACTGCATTCTAGTTGTGGTTTGTCCAAACTCATCAATGTATCTTATCATGTCTGTAT
ACCGTCGACCTCTAGCTAGAGCTTGGCGTAATCATGGTCATAGCTGTTTCCTGTGTGAAATTGTTATCCG
CTCACAATTCCACACAACATACGAGCCGGAAGCATAAAGTGTAAAGCCTGGGGTGCCTAATGAGTGAGCT
AACTCACATTAATTGCGTTGCGCTCACTGCCCGCTTTCCAGTCGGGAAACCTGTCGTGCCAGCTGCATTA
ATGAATCGGCCAACGCGCGGGGAGAGGCGGTTTGCGTATTGGGCGCTCTTCCGCTTCCTCGCTCACTGAC
TCGCTGCGCTCGGTCGTTCGGCTGCGGCGAGCGGTATCAGCTCACTCAAAGGCGGTAATACGGTTATCCA
CAGAATCAGGGGATAACGCAGGAAAGAACATGTGAGCAAAAGGCCAGCAAAAGGCCAGGAACCGTAAAAA
GGCCGCGTTGCTGGCGTTTTTCCATAGGCTCCGCCCCCCTGACGAGCATCACAAAAATCGACGCTCAAGT
CAGAGGTGGCGAAACCCGACAGGACTATAAAGATACCAGGCGTTTCCCCCTGGAAGCTCCCTCGTGCGCT
CTCCTGTTCCGACCCTGCCGCTTACCGGATACCTGTCCGCCTTTCTCCCTTCGGGAAGCGTGGCGCTTTC
TCATAGCTCACGCTGTAGGTATCTCAGTTCGGTGTAGGTCGTTCGCTCCAAGCTGGGCTGTGTGCACGAA
CCCCCCGTTCAGCCCGACCGCTGCGCCTTATCCGGTAACTATCGTCTTGAGTCCAACCCGGTAAGACACG
ACTTATCGCCACTGGCAGCAGCCACTGGTAACAGGATTAGCAGAGCGAGGTATGTAGGCGGTGCTACAGA
GTTCTTGAAGTGGTGGCCTAACTACGGCTACACTAGAAGAACAGTATTTGGTATCTGCGCTCTGCTGAAG
CCAGTTACCTTCGGAAAAAGAGTTGGTAGCTCTTGATCCGGCAAACAAACCACCGCTGGTAGCGGTTTTT
TTGTTTGCAAGCAGCAGATTACGCGCAGAAAAAAAGGATCTCAAGAAGATCCTTTGATCTTTTCTACGGG
GTCTGACGCTCAGTGGAACGAAAACTCACGTTAAGGGATTTTGGTCATGAGATTATCAAAAAGGATCTTC
ACCTAGATCCTTTTAAATTAAAAATGAAGTTTTAAATCAATCTAAAGTATATATGAGTAAACTTGGTCTG
ACAGTTACCAATGCTTAATCAGTGAGGCACCTATCTCAGCGATCTGTCTATTTCGTTCATCCATAGTTGC
CTGACTCCCCGTCGTGTAGATAACTACGATACGGGAGGGCTTACCATCTGGCCCCAGTGCTGCAATGATA
CCGCGAGACCCACGCTCACCGGCTCCAGATTTATCAGCAATAAACCAGCCAGCCGGAAGGGCCGAGCGCA
GAAGTGGTCCTGCAACTTTATCCGCCTCCATCCAGTCTATTAATTGTTGCCGGGAAGCTAGAGTAAGTAG
TTCGCCAGTTAATAGTTTGCGCAACGTTGTTGCCATTGCTACAGGCATCGTGGTGTCACGCTCGTCGTTT
GGTATGGCTTCATTCAGCTCCGGTTCCCAACGATCAAGGCGAGTTACATGATCCCCCATGTTGTGCAAAA
AAGCGGTTAGCTCCTTCGGTCCTCCGATCGTTGTCAGAAGTAAGTTGGCCGCAGTGTTATCACTCATGGT
TATGGCAGCACTGCATAATTCTCTTACTGTCATGCCATCCGTAAGATGCTTTTCTGTGACTGGTGAGTAC
TCAACCAAGTCATTCTGAGAATAGTGTATGCGGCGACCGAGTTGCTCTTGCCCGGCGTCAATACGGGATA
ATACCGCGCCACATAGCAGAACTTTAAAAGTGCTCATCATTGGAAAACGTTCTTCGGGGCGAAAACTCTC
AAGGATCTTACCGCTGTTGAGATCCAGTTCGATGTAACCCACTCGTGCACCCAACTGATCTTCAGCATCT
TTTACTTTCACCAGCGTTTCTGGGTGAGCAAAAACAGGAAGGCAAAATGCCGCAAAAAAGGGAATAAGGG
CGACACGGAAATGTTGAATACTCATACTCTTCCTTTTTCAATATTATTGAAGCATTTATCAGGGTTATTG
TCTCATGAGCGGATACATATTTGAATGTATTTAGAAAAATAAACAAATAGGGGTTCCGCGCACATTTCCC
CGAAAAGTGCCACCTGACGTC
Features (pLannotate 1.2.2; 23 found; start..end, strand, type, name):
     28..80      -  misc_feature   bom (fragment): basis of mobility region from pBR322
    235..614     +  enhancer       CMV enhancer: human cytomegalovirus immediate early enhancer
    615..818     +  promoter       CMV promoter: human cytomegalovirus (CMV) immediate early promoter
    814..847     +  LTR            5' LTR (truncated) (fragment): truncated 5' long terminal repeat (LTR) from HIV-1
    863..881     +  promoter       T7 promoter: promoter for bacteriophage T7 RNA polymerase
    924..2357    +  CDS            tdTomato: tdTomato is a basic (constitutively fluorescent) orange fluorescent protein published in 2004, derived from Discosoma sp.. It is reported to be a somewhat slowly-maturing tandem dimer with low acid sensitivity.
   2376..2396    +  CDS            SV40 NLS: nuclear localization signal of SV40 (simian virus 40) large T antigen
   2400..2420    +  CDS            SV40 NLS: nuclear localization signal of SV40 (simian virus 40) large T antigen
   2424..2444    +  CDS            SV40 NLS: nuclear localization signal of SV40 (simian virus 40) large T antigen
   2475..2699    +  polyA_signal   bGH poly(A) signal: bovine growth hormone polyadenylation signal
   2703..2724    +  promoter       SV40 promoter (fragment): SV40 enhancer and early promoter
   2745..3173    +  rep_origin     f1 ori (sequence partly withheld): f1 bacteriophage origin of replication; arrow indicates direction of (+) strand synthesis
   3187..3516    +  promoter       SV40 promoter: SV40 enhancer and early promoter
   3583..4374    +  CDS            neo: KKA2_KLEPN - Also known as kan, nptII. Experimental evidence at protein level: Swiss-Prot protein existence level 1. Resistance to kanamycin, neomycin, paromomycin, ribostamycin, butirosin and gentamicin B. From Klebsiella pneumoniae.
   4398..4556    +  CDS            ble (fragment): BLE_KLEPN - Experimental evidence at protein level: Swiss-Prot protein existence level 1. Binding protein with a strong affinity to the bleomycin family of antibiotics. Binds to CL990; an antimitotic-antibiotic compound. From Klebsiella pneumoniae.
   4551..4672    +  polyA_signal   SV40 poly(A) signal: SV40 polyadenylation signal
   4745..4761    -  protein_bind   lac operator: The lac repressor binds to the lac operator to inhibit transcription in E. coli. This inhibition can be relieved by adding lactose or isopropyl-β-D-thiogalactopyranoside (IPTG). lac repressor encoded by lacI
   4769..4799    -  promoter       lac promoter: promoter for the E. coli lac operon
   4814..4835    -  protein_bind   CAP binding site: CAP binding activates transcription in the presence of cAMP. E. coli catabolite activator protein
   4848..4940    -  CDS            lacI (fragment): lac repressor; lacI; The lac repressor binds to the lac operator to inhibit transcription in E. coli. This inhibition can be relieved by adding lactose or isopropyl-β-D-thiogalactopyranoside (IPTG).
   5123..5708    -  rep_origin     ori: high-copy-number ColE1/pMB1/pBR322/pUC origin of replication
   5879..6739    -  CDS            AmpR: β-lactamase; bla; confers resistance to ampicillin, carbenicillin, and related antibiotics
   6740..6844    -  promoter       AmpR promoter: bla
