[The description below was written by a language model from this plasmid's Addgene catalogue record, the feature table of its GenBank file and pLannotate feature annotations shown in this document.]
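Description:
GANES-DEVD-BNLS is a mammalian expression plasmid built on pcDNA3.1, in which the multiple cloning site has been replaced by a custom sequence matching the reading frame of pBAD/HisB. It is propagated in E. coli through a high-copy ColE1/pUC-type origin with ampicillin resistance. It also carries an f1 origin and an SV40 promoter-driven neomycin resistance cassette with an SV40 polyadenylation signal, which allows G418 selection of transfected cells.

The payload is a single open reading frame under the CMV enhancer/promoter, with a T7 promoter upstream, terminated by the bGH polyadenylation signal. According to the catalogue entry it encodes a tandem green dimerization-dependent fluorescent protein (ddGFP) heterodimer. The ddGFP A copy is followed by a nuclear export signal, and the construct name indicates a DEVD caspase-3 cleavage motif linking it to the ddGFP B copy, which ends in a triplicated SV40-type nuclear localization signal. The automated annotation labels this roughly 1.4 kb coding region as tdTomato. This most likely reflects sequence similarity between the two ddFP copies and Discosoma-derived tandem red proteins rather than an actual tdTomato insert. The three NLS repeats are annotated directly downstream.

The plasmid is the first of two components of a green-to-red colour-switch caspase-3 biosensor, used together with a second plasmid called RANLS. The implied logic is that the intact fusion fluoresces green, while caspase-3 cleavage at DEVD releases the NLS-tagged B copy to enter the nucleus and pair with the red A partner.

The listed total size (7,024 bp) differs from the 6,875 nt depositor sequence. The accompanying GenBank record covers only a 907 bp fragment spanning part of the insert and two of the NLS repeats.
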