Addgene plasmid #50842: GANES-DEVD-BNLS
Purpose: Expresses a tandem green ddFP heterodimer in mammalian cells, construct 1 for a green to red colour switch-based fluorescent caspase-3 biosensor, used together with a second plasmid RANLS.
Depositing lab: Robert Campbell. Publication: Ratiometric biosensors based on dimerization-dependent fluorescent protein exchange. Ding Y, Li J, Enterina JR, Shen Y, Zhang I, Tewson PH, Mo GC, Zhang J, Quinn AM, Hughes TE, Maysinger D, Alford SC, Zhang Y, Campbell RE. Nat Methods. 2015 Jan 26. doi: 10.1038/nmeth.3261. PubMed 25622108.
Backbone
  Vector backbone: pcDNA3.1
  Backbone size w/o insert (bp): 5500
  Total vector size (bp): 7024
  Modifications to backbone: Multi cloning sites has been replaced by a customized sequence, which is compatible to the reading frame of vector pBAD hisB.
  Vector type: Mammalian Expression
  Selectable markers: Neomycin (select with G418)
Growth in bacteria
  Bacterial resistance: Ampicillin, 100 μg/mL
  Growth temperature: 37°C
  Growth strain: DH10B
  Copy number: High Copy
Gene/Insert
  Gene/Insert name: ddGFP A and ddGFP B (alt name: dimerization dependent green fluorescent protein (ddGFP))
  Species: Synthetic; synthetic construct
  Insert size (bp): 1522
  GenBank ID: KF976777
  Promoter: CMV
  Tag / fusion protein: triplicated NLS sequence DPKKKRKV (C terminal on insert); NES sequence LALKLAGLDIGS placed after ddGFP A
  Cloning method: Restriction Enzyme; 5′ cloning site XhoI (unknown if destroyed); 3′ cloning site HindIII (unknown if destroyed)
  Sequencing primers: 5′ TAATACGACTCACTATAGGG; 3′ TAGAAGGCACAGTCGAGG
Terms and licenses: Academic/Nonprofit Terms; Industry Terms: Not Available to Industry
How to cite: GANES-DEVD-BNLS was a gift from Robert Campbell (Addgene plasmid # 50842 ; http://n2t.net/addgene:50842 ; RRID:Addgene_50842)
