LOCUS       Exported 907 bp ds-DNA linear SYN 20-MAY-2021
DEFINITION  Expresses a tandem green ddFP heterodimer in mammalian cells,
            construct 1 for a green to red colour switch-based fluorescent
            caspase-3 biosensor, used together with a second plasmid RANLS..
ACCESSION   .
VERSION     .
KEYWORDS    GANES-DEVD-BNLS
SOURCE      synthetic DNA construct
  ORGANISM  synthetic DNA construct
REFERENCE   1 (bases 1 to 907)
  AUTHORS   Ding Y, Li J, Enterina JR, Shen Y, Zhang I, Tewson PH, Mo GC, Zhang
            J, Quinn AM, Hughes TE, Maysinger D, Alford SC, Zhang Y, Campbell RE
  TITLE     Ratiometric biosensors based on dimerization-dependent fluorescent
            protein exchange.
  JOURNAL   Nat Methods. 2015 Jan 26. doi: 10.1038/nmeth.3261.
  PUBMED    25622108
REFERENCE   2 (bases 1 to 907)
  AUTHORS   .
  TITLE     Direct Submission
  JOURNAL   Exported May 20, 2021 from SnapGene Server 1.1.58
            http://www.snapgene.com
FEATURES             Location/Qualifiers
     source          1..907
                     /organism="synthetic DNA construct"
                     /mol_type="other DNA"
     CDS             complement(22..42)
                     /codon_start=1
                     /product="nuclear localization signal of SV40 (simian virus
                     40) large T antigen"
                     /label=SV40 NLS
                     /translation="PKKKRKV"
     CDS             complement(46..66)
                     /codon_start=1
                     /product="nuclear localization signal of SV40 (simian virus
                     40) large T antigen"
                     /label=SV40 NLS
                     /translation="PKKKRKV"
     primer_bind     complement(159..182)
                     /label=DsRed1-C
                     /note="DsRed1, forward primer"
     primer_bind     complement(357..376)
                     /label=mCherry-F
                     /note="mCherry, forward primer"
     primer_bind     626..644
                     /label=mCherry-R
                     /note="mCherry, reverse primer"
ORIGIN
        1 ctttctcttc ttttttggat ctacctttct cttctttttt ggatctacct ttctcttctt
       61 ttttggatcg cttcccgccg ttcccttgta ccgctcgtcc atgcccagac ggtggcggcc
      121 ctcggagcgc ccgtactgtt ccacgatggt gtagtcctcg ttgtgggagg tgatgtccag
      181 cttggtgtcc acacagtaat cgccgggcag ttgcacgggc ttcttggcca tgtagatggt
      241 ctcgaactcc accaggtagt ggccgccgtc cttcagcttc agggcctgat agctatggcc
      301 cttcagcacg ccgtccttgg ggtacagcat ctcggtggag gcctcccagc ccatggtctt
      361 cttctgcatt acggggccgt cgggggggaa gttggtgccg cgaatcttca ccttgcagat
      421 cagcgtgccg tcctgcaggg aggagtcctg ggtaacggtc accagaccgc cgtcttcgaa
      481 gttcatcacg cgctcccact tgaagccctc ggggaagggc agcttcttgt aatcggggat
      541 gtcggcgggg tgcctcacgt acgctttgga gccgtacatg atctgggggg acaggatgtc
      601 ccaggcaaag ggcagggggc cgcccttggt caccttcagc ttggcggtct gggtgccctc
      661 gtaggggcgg ccctcgccct cgccctcgat ctcgaactcg tggccgttca tggagccctc
      721 catgcgcacc ttgaagcgca tgaactcttt gatggtggct ccatccacct catcgccgga
      781 ggcggtaccg ctcccgatat caagacctgc taatttcaag gctaaggtgc tgccggtgcc
      841 atgccccagg tggtggcggc cctcggagcg ctcgtactgt tccacgatgg tgtagtcctc
      901 gttgtgg
//
