>Addgene plasmid #50842 | GANES-DEVD-BNLS | addgene partial sequence | sequence record 101666 | CMV-F 5'-CGCAAATGGGCGGTAGGCGTG-3'
ACTAGAGAACCCACTGCTTACTGGCTTATCGAAATTAATACGACTCACTATAGGGAGACCCAAGCTGGCT
AGCGTGCCGCCACCATGGCCTCGAGAATGGTGAGCAAGAGCGAGGAGGTCATCAAAGAGTTCATGCGCTT
CAAGGTGCGCTTGGAGGGCTCCATGAACGGCCACGAGTTCGAGATCGAGGGCGAGGGCGAGGGCCGCCCT
TACGAGGGCACCCAGACCGCCAAGCTGAAGGTGACCAAGGGCGGCCCCCTGCCCTTCGCCTGGGACATCC
TGTCCCCCCTGATCATGTACGGCTCCAAGATGTACGTGAAGCACCCCGCCGACGTCCCCGATTACATGAA
GCTGTCCTTCCCCGAGGGCTTCAAGTGGGAGCGCGTGATGCACTTCGAGGACGGCGGTCTGGTGACCGC
